Addgene plasmid #225257: pV231-xPE
Purpose: Mammalian expression of xPE
Depositing lab: Vikash Chauhan & Robert Langer & Phil Sharp. Depositing organization: Massachusetts Institute of Technology. Publication: Engineered prime editors with minimal genomic errors. Chauhan VP, Sharp PA, Langer R. Nature. 2025 Sep 17. doi: 10.1038/s41586-025-09537-3. PubMed 40963020.
Backbone
  Vector backbone: pCMV
  Total vector size (bp): 9795
  Vector type: Mammalian Expression, CRISPR
Growth in bacteria
  Bacterial resistance: Ampicillin, 100 μg/mL
  Growth temperature: 37°C
  Growth strain: NEB Stable
  Copy number: High Copy
Gene/Insert
  Gene/Insert name: xPE
  Species: Synthetic; S. pyogenes
  Insert size (bp): 6396
  Mutation: R221K K848A H982A N1317R
  Promoter: CMV
  Cloning method: Restriction Enzyme; 5′ cloning site NotI (not destroyed); 3′ cloning site BshTI (not destroyed)
  Sequencing primers: 5′ n/a; 3′ n/a
Terms and licenses: Academic/Nonprofit Terms; Industry Terms: Not Available to Industry
Depositor comments: Please visit https://doi.org/10.1101/2024.08.02.606370 for bioRxiv preprint.
How to cite: pV231-xPE was a gift from Vikash Chauhan & Robert Langer & Phil Sharp (Addgene plasmid # 225257 ; http://n2t.net/addgene:225257 ; RRID:Addgene_225257)
