[The description below was written by a language model from this plasmid's Addgene catalogue record and pLannotate feature annotations shown in this document.]
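Description:
pV231-xPE is a 9,795 bp mammalian expression plasmid on a pCMV backbone that encodes xPE, an engineered prime editor. It is maintained in E. coli through a high-copy ColE1/pUC-type origin and selected with ampicillin via the β-lactamase gene and its native promoter. The backbone also carries short remnants of lac regulatory elements, a lacI fragment, a pBR322 bom fragment, an SV40 promoter fragment and a multiple-cloning-site fragment. These appear to be cloning-vector leftovers rather than functional parts of the design.

The payload is a roughly 6.4 kb open reading frame driven by the human CMV immediate-early enhancer and promoter and terminated by the bovine growth hormone polyadenylation signal. A T7 promoter sits just upstream of the coding region and could in principle support in vitro transcription. The annotation identifies two main blocks in the fusion. The first is a Streptococcus pyogenes Cas9-derived segment that spans the numbering origin of the circular sequence. The second is a segment matching the Moloney murine leukemia virus pol polyprotein, which in a prime editor corresponds to the reverse transcriptase domain. The automated label "dCas9" reflects a similarity match and should not be read as a statement of catalytic status, since prime editors normally use a Cas9 nickase. The record lists the mutations R221K, K848A, H982A and N1317R, and it does not state linker or nuclear localization sequences.

The associated publication concerns prime editors engineered for minimal genomic errors. The plasmid is intended for transient expression of xPE in mammalian cells. No guide RNA cassette is annotated, so a prime editing guide RNA would presumably be supplied separately.
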