Features (pLannotate 1.2.2; 16 found; start..end, strand, type, name):
   2730..4760    +  CDS            gag-pol (fragment): POL_MLVMS - Experimental evidence at protein level: Swiss-Prot protein existence level 1. [Integrase]: Catalyzes viral DNA integration into the host chromosome, by performing a series of DNA cutting and joining reactions. This enzyme activity takes place after virion entry into a cell and reverse transcription of the RNA genome in dsDNA. The first step in the integration process is 3' processing. This step requires a complex comprising the viral genome, matrix protein and integrase. This complex is called the pre-integration complex (PIC). The integrase protein removes 2 nucleotides from each
   4917..5141    +  polyA_signal   bGH poly(A) signal: bovine growth hormone polyadenylation signal
   5145..5166    +  promoter       SV40 promoter (fragment): SV40 enhancer and early promoter
   5171..5187    +  misc_feature   MCS (fragment): pBluescript multiple cloning site
   5236..5252    -  protein_bind   lac operator: The lac repressor binds to the lac operator to inhibit transcription in E. coli. This inhibition can be relieved by adding lactose or isopropyl-β-D-thiogalactopyranoside (IPTG). lac repressor encoded by lacI
   5260..5290    -  promoter       lac promoter: promoter for the E. coli lac operon
   5305..5326    -  protein_bind   CAP binding site: CAP binding activates transcription in the presence of cAMP. E. coli catabolite activator protein
   5339..5431    -  CDS            lacI (fragment): lac repressor; lacI; The lac repressor binds to the lac operator to inhibit transcription in E. coli. This inhibition can be relieved by adding lactose or isopropyl-β-D-thiogalactopyranoside (IPTG).
   5614..6202    -  rep_origin     ori: high-copy-number ColE1/pMB1/pBR322/pUC origin of replication
   6373..7233    -  CDS            AmpR: β-lactamase; bla; confers resistance to ampicillin, carbenicillin, and related antibiotics
   7234..7338    -  promoter       AmpR promoter: bla
   7409..7453    -  misc_feature   bom (fragment): basis of mobility region from pBR322
   7608..7987    +  enhancer       CMV enhancer: human cytomegalovirus immediate early enhancer
   7988..8191    +  promoter       CMV promoter: human cytomegalovirus (CMV) immediate early promoter
   8233..8251    +  promoter       T7 promoter: promoter for bacteriophage T7 RNA polymerase
   8322..2628    +  CDS            dCas9 (fragment) (across the origin): catalytically dead mutant of the Cas9 endonuclease from the Streptococcus pyogenes Type II CRISPR/Cas system RNA-guided DNA-binding protein that lacks endonuclease activity due to the D10A mutation in the RuvC catalytic domain and the N863A mutation in the HNH catalytic domain
>Addgene plasmid #225257 | pV231-xPE | addgene full sequence | sequence record 443146 | Addgene NGS Result
AGCGGATGACCAACTTCGATAAGAACCTGCCCAACGAGAAGGTGCTGCCCAAGCACAGCCTGCTGTACGA
GTACTTCACCGTGTATAACGAGCTGACCAAAGTGAAATACGTGACCGAGGGAATGAGAAAGCCCGCCTTC
CTGAGCGGCGAGCAGAAAAAGGCCATCGTGGACCTGCTGTTCAAGACCAACCGGAAAGTGACCGTGAAGC
AGCTGAAAGAGGACTACTTCAAGAAAATCGAGTGCTTCGACTCCGTGGAAATCTCCGGCGTGGAAGATCG
GTTCAACGCCTCCCTGGGCACATACCACGATCTGCTGAAAATTATCAAGGACAAGGACTTCCTGGACAAT
GAGGAAAACGAGGACATTCTGGAAGATATCGTGCTGACCCTGACACTGTTTGAGGACAGAGAGATGATCG
AGGAACGGCTGAAAACCTATGCCCACCTGTTCGACGACAAAGTGATGAAGCAGCTGAAGCGGCGGAGATA
CACCGGCTGGGGCAGGCTGAGCCGGAAGCTGATCAACGGCATCCGGGACAAGCAGTCCGGCAAGACAATC
CTGGATTTCCTGAAGTCCGACGGCTTCGCCAACAGAAACTTCATGCAGCTGATCCACGACGACAGCCTGA
CCTTTAAAGAGGACATCCAGAAAGCCCAGGTGTCCGGCCAGGGCGATAGCCTGCACGAGCACATTGCCAA
TCTGGCCGGCAGCCCCGCCATTAAGAAGGGCATCCTGCAGACAGTGAAGGTGGTGGACGAGCTCGTGAAA
GTGATGGGCCGGCACAAGCCCGAGAACATCGTGATCGAAATGGCCAGAGAGAACCAGACCACCCAGAAGG
GACAGAAGAACAGCCGCGAGAGAATGAAGCGGATCGAAGAGGGCATCAAAGAGCTGGGCAGCCAGATCCT
GAAAGAACACCCCGTGGAAAACACCCAGCTGCAGAACGAGAAGCTGTACCTGTACTACCTGCAGAATGGG
CGGGATATGTACGTGGACCAGGAACTGGACATCAACCGGCTGTCCGACTACGATGTGGACGCTATCGTGC
CTCAGAGCTTTCTGGCCGACGACTCCATCGACAACAAGGTGCTGACCAGAAGCGACAAGAACCGGGGCAA
GAGCGACAACGTGCCCTCCGAAGAGGTCGTGAAGAAGATGAAGAACTACTGGCGGCAGCTGCTGAACGCC
AAGCTGATTACCCAGAGAAAGTTCGACAATCTGACCAAGGCCGAGAGAGGCGGCCTGAGCGAACTGGATA
AGGCCGGCTTCATCAAGAGACAGCTGGTGGAAACCCGGCAGATCACAAAGCACGTGGCACAGATCCTGGA
CTCCCGGATGAACACTAAGTACGACGAGAATGACAAGCTGATCCGGGAAGTGAAAGTGATCACCCTGAAG
TCCAAGCTGGTGTCCGATTTCCGGAAGGATTTCCAGTTTTACAAAGTGCGCGAGATCAACAACTACGCCC
ACGCCCACGACGCCTACCTGAACGCCGTCGTGGGAACCGCCCTGATCAAAAAGTACCCTAAGCTGGAAAG
CGAGTTCGTGTACGGCGACTACAAGGTGTACGACGTGCGGAAGATGATCGCCAAGAGCGAGCAGGAAATC
GGCAAGGCTACCGCCAAGTACTTCTTCTACAGCAACATCATGAACTTTTTCAAGACCGAGATTACCCTGG
CCAACGGCGAGATCCGGAAGCGGCCTCTGATCGAGACAAACGGCGAAACCGGGGAGATCGTGTGGGATAA
GGGCCGGGATTTTGCCACCGTGCGGAAAGTGCTGAGCATGCCCCAAGTGAATATCGTGAAAAAGACCGAG
GTGCAGACAGGCGGCTTCAGCAAAGAGTCTATCCTGCCCAAGAGGAACAGCGATAAGCTGATCGCCAGAA
AGAAGGACTGGGACCCTAAGAAGTACGGCGGCTTCGACAGCCCCACCGTGGCCTATTCTGTGCTGGTGGT
GGCCAAAGTGGAAAAGGGCAAGTCCAAGAAACTGAAGAGTGTGAAAGAGCTGCTGGGGATCACCATCATG
GAAAGAAGCAGCTTCGAGAAGAATCCCATCGACTTTCTGGAAGCCAAGGGCTACAAAGAAGTGAAAAAGG
ACCTGATCATCAAGCTGCCTAAGTACTCCCTGTTCGAGCTGGAAAACGGCCGGAAGAGAATGCTGGCCTC
TGCCGGCGAACTGCAGAAGGGAAACGAACTGGCCCTGCCCTCCAAATATGTGAACTTCCTGTACCTGGCC
AGCCACTATGAGAAGCTGAAGGGCTCCCCCGAGGATAATGAGCAGAAACAGCTGTTTGTGGAACAGCACA
AGCACTACCTGGACGAGATCATCGAGCAGATCAGCGAGTTCTCCAAGAGAGTGATCCTGGCCGACGCTAA
TCTGGACAAAGTGCTGTCCGCCTACAACAAGCACCGGGATAAGCCCATCAGAGAGCAGGCCGAGAATATC
ATCCACCTGTTTACCCTGACCCGGCTGGGAGCCCCTGCCGCCTTCAAGTACTTTGACACCACCATCGACC
GGAAGAGGTACACCAGCACCAAAGAGGTGCTGGACGCCACCCTGATCCACCAGAGCATCACCGGCCTGTA
CGAGACACGGATCGACCTGTCTCAGCTGGGAGGTGACTCCGGCGGAAGCTCTGGTGGCAGCAAGCGGACC
GCCGACGGCTCTGAATTCGAGAGCCCTAAGAAGAAAAGAAAGGTGAGCGGAGGCTCTAGCGGCGGAAGCA
CCCTGAACATTGAAGACGAGTATAGACTGCATGAAACAAGCAAGGAACCCGACGTGTCCCTGGGCTCCAC
CTGGCTGTCCGACTTTCCCCAGGCCTGGGCCGAGACAGGAGGAATGGGCCTGGCCGTGCGGCAGGCACCC
CTGATCATCCCTCTGAAGGCCACCTCTACACCCGTGAGCATCAAGCAGTACCCTATGTCTCAGGAGGCCA
GACTGGGCATCAAGCCTCACATCCAGAGGCTGCTGGACCAGGGCATCCTGGTGCCATGCCAGAGCCCCTG
GAACACACCACTGCTGCCCGTGAAGAAGCCAGGCACCAATGACTATAGACCCGTGCAGGATCTGAGAGAG
GTGAACAAGAGGGTGGAGGATATCCACCCCACCGTGCCCAACCCTTACAATCTGCTGTCCGGCCTGCCCC
CTTCTCACCAGTGGTATACAGTGCTGGACCTGAAGGATGCCTTCTTTTGTCTGAGACTGCACCCTACCAG
CCAGCCACTGTTCGCCTTTGAGTGGAGGGACCCTGAGATGGGCATCTCTGGCCAGCTGACCTGGACACGC
CTGCCTCAGGGCTTCAAGAATAGCCCAACACTGTTTAACGAGGCCCTGCACCGCGACCTGGCAGATTTCC
GGATCCAGCACCCAGATCTGATCCTGCTGCAGTACGTGGACGATCTGCTGCTGGCCGCCACCAGCGAGCT
GGATTGCCAGCAGGGAACACGCGCCCTGCTGCAGACCCTGGGAAACCTGGGATATAGGGCATCCGCCAAG
AAGGCCCAGATCTGTCAGAAGCAGGTGAAGTACCTGGGCTATCTGCTGAAGGAGGGCCAGAGATGGCTGA
CAGAGGCCAGGAAGGAGACAGTGATGGGCCAGCCAACACCCAAGACCCCAAGACAGCTGAGGGAGTTCCT
GGGCAAAGCAGGATTTTGCAGGCTGTTCATCCCAGGATTCGCAGAGATGGCAGCACCTCTGTACCCACTG
ACCAAGCCGGGCACCCTGTTTAATTGGGGCCCTGACCAGCAGAAGGCCTATCAGGAGATCAAGCAGGCCC
TGCTGACAGCACCAGCCCTGGGCCTGCCAGACCTGACCAAGCCTTTCGAGCTGTTTGTGGATGAGAAGCA
GGGCTACGCCAAGGGCGTGCTGACCCAGAAGCTGGGACCATGGAGACGGCCCGTGGCCTATCTGTCCAAG
AAGCTGGACCCAGTGGCAGCAGGATGGCCACCATGCCTGAGGATGGTGGCAGCAATCGCCGTGCTGACAA
AGGATGCCGGCAAGCTGACCATGGGACAGCCACTGGTCATCCTGGCACCACACGCAGTGGAGGCCCTGGT
GAAGCAGCCTCCAGATCGCTGGCTGTCTAACGCCCGGATGACACACTACCAGGCCCTGCTGCTGGACACC
GATCGCGTGCAGTTTGGCCCTGTGGTGGCCCTGAATCCAGCCACCCTGCTGCCTCTGCCAGAGGAGGGCC
TGCAGCACAACTGTCTGGACATCCTGGCAGAGGCACACGGAACAAGGCCAGACCTGACCGATCAGCCCCT
GCCTGACGCCGATCACACATGGTATACCGATGGAAGCTCCCTGCTGCAGGAGGGCCAGAGGAAGGCAGGA
GCAGCAGTGACCACAGAGACAGAAGTGATCTGGGCCAAGGCCCTGCCAGCAGGCACATCCGCCCAGCGGG
CCGAGCTGATCGCCCTGACCCAGGCCCTGAAGATGGCCGAGGGCAAGAAGCTGAACGTGTACACAGACTC
CAGATATGCCTTCGCCACCGCACACATCCACGGAGAGATCTACAGGCGCCGGGGCTGGCTGACCTCTGAG
GGCAAGGAGATCAAGAACAAGGATGAGATCCTGGCCCTGCTGAAGGCCCTGTTTCTGCCCAAGCGGCTGA
GCATCATCCACTGTCCTGGACACCAGAAGGGACACTCCGCCGAGGCAAGGGGCAATCGGATGGCCGACCA
GGCCGCCAGAAAGGCTGCTATTACTGAAACTCCCGACACTTCCACTCTGCTGATTGAAAACTCCTCCCCT
TCTGGCGGCTCAAAAAGAACCGCCGACGGCAGCGAATTCGAGTCTCCCAAGAAGAAGAGGAAAGTCGGCT
CTGGCCCTGCCGCTAAGAGAGTGAAGCTGGACTAACCGGTCATCATCACCATCACCATTGAGTTTAAACC
CGCTGATCAGCCTCGACTGTGCCTTCTAGTTGCCAGCCATCTGTTGTTTGCCCCTCCCCCGTGCCTTCCT
TGACCCTGGAAGGTGCCACTCCCACTGTCCTTTCCTAATAAAATGAGAAAATTGCATCGCATTGTCTGAG
TAGGTGTCATTCTATTCTGGGGGGTGGGGTGGGGCAGGACAGCAAGGGGGAGGATTGGGAAGACAATAGC
AGGCATGCTGGGGATGCGGTGGGCTCTATGGCTTCTGAGGCGGAAAGAACCAGCTGGGGCTCGATACCGT
CGACCTCTAGCTAGAGCTTGGCGTAATCATGGTCATAGCTGTTTCCTGTGTGAAATTGTTATCCGCTCAC
AATTCCACACAACATACGAGCCGGAAGCATAAAGTGTAAAGCCTAGGGTGCCTAATGAGTGAGCTAACTC
ACATTAATTGCGTTGCGCTCACTGCCCGCTTTCCAGTCGGGAAACCTGTCGTGCCAGCTGCATTAATGAA
TCGGCCAACGCGCGGGGAGAGGCGGTTTGCGTATTGGGCGCTCTTCCGCTTCCTCGCTCACTGACTCGCT
GCGCTCGGTCGTTCGGCTGCGGCGAGCGGTATCAGCTCACTCAAAGGCGGTAATACGGTTATCCACAGAA
TCAGGGGATAACGCAGGAAAGAACATGTGAGCAAAAGGCCAGCAAAAGGCCAGGAACCGTAAAAAGGCCG
CGTTGCTGGCGTTTTTCCATAGGCTCCGCCCCCCTGACGAGCATCACAAAAATCGACGCTCAAGTCAGAG
GTGGCGAAACCCGACAGGACTATAAAGATACCAGGCGTTTCCCCCTGGAAGCTCCCTCGTGCGCTCTCCT
GTTCCGACCCTGCCGCTTACCGGATACCTGTCCGCCTTTCTCCCTTCGGGAAGCGTGGCGCTTTCTCATA
GCTCACGCTGTAGGTATCTCAGTTCGGTGTAGGTCGTTCGCTCCAAGCTGGGCTGTGTGCACGAACCCCC
CGTTCAGCCCGACCGCTGCGCCTTATCCGGTAACTATCGTCTTGAGTCCAACCCGGTAAGACACGACTTA
TCGCCACTGGCAGCAGCCACTGGTAACAGGATTAGCAGAGCGAGGTATGTAGGCGGTGCTACAGAGTTCT
TGAAGTGGTGGCCTAACTACGGCTACACTAGAAGAACAGTATTTGGTATCTGCGCTCTGCTGAAGCCAGT
TACCTTCGGAAAAAGAGTTGGTAGCTCTTGATCCGGCAAACAAACCACCGCTGGTAGCGGTGGTTTTTTT
GTTTGCAAGCAGCAGATTACGCGCAGAAAAAAAGGATCTCAAGAAGATCCTTTGATCTTTTCTACGGGGT
CTGACACTCAGTGGAACGAAAACTCACGTTAAGGGATTTTGGTCATGAGATTATCAAAAAGGATCTTCAC
CTAGATCCTTTTAAATTAAAAATGAAGTTTTAAATCAATCTAAAGTATATATGAGTAAACTTGGTCTGAC
AGTTACCAATGCTTAATCAGTGAGGCACCTATCTCAGCGATCTGTCTATTTCGTTCATCCATAGTTGCCT
GACTCCCCGTCGTGTAGATAACTACGATACGGGAGGGCTTACCATCTGGCCCCAGTGCTGCAATGATACC
GCGAGACCCACGCTCACCGGCTCCAGATTTATCAGCAATAAACCAGCCAGCCGGAAGGGCCGAGCGCAGA
AGTGGTCCTGCAACTTTATCCGCCTCCATCCAGTCTATTAATTGTTGCCGGGAAGCTAGAGTAAGTAGTT
CGCCAGTTAATAGTTTGCGCAACGTTGTTGCCATTGCTACAGGCATCGTGGTGTCACGCTCGTCGTTTGG
TATGGCTTCATTCAGCTCCGGTTCCCAACGATCAAGGCGAGTTACATGATCCCCCATGTTGTGCAAAAAA
GCGGTTAGCTCCTTCGGTCCTCCGATCGTTGTCAGAAGTAAGTTGGCCGCAGTGTTATCACTCATGGTTA
TGGCAGCACTGCATAATTCTCTTACTGTCATGCCATCCGTAAGATGCTTTTCTGTGACTGGTGAGTACTC
AACCAAGTCATTCTGAGAATAGTGTATGCGGCGACCGAGTTGCTCTTGCCCGGCGTCAATACGGGATAAT
ACCGCGCCACATAGCAGAACTTTAAAAGTGCTCATCATTGGAAAACGTTCTTCGGGGCGAAAACTCTCAA
GGATCTTACCGCTGTTGAGATCCAGTTCGATGTAACCCACTCGTGCACCCAACTGATCTTCAGCATCTTT
TACTTTCACCAGCGTTTCTGGGTGAGCAAAAACAGGAAGGCAAAATGCCGCAAAAAAGGGAATAAGGGCG
ACACGGAAATGTTGAATACTCATACTCTTCCTTTTTCAATATTATTGAAGCATTTATCAGGGTTATTGTC
TCATGAGCGGATACATATTTGAATGTATTTAGAAAAATAAACAAATAGGGGTTCCGCGCACATTTCCCCG
AAAAGTGCCACCTGACGTCGACGGATCGGGAGATCGATCTCCCGATCCCCTAGGGTCGACTCTCAGTACA
ATCTGCTCTGATGCCGCATAGTTAAGCCAGTATCTGCTCCCTGCTTGTGTGTTGGAGGTCGCTGAGTAGT
GCGCGAGCAAAATTTAAGCTACAACAAGGCAAGGCTTGACCGACAATTGCATGAAGAATCTGCTTAGGGT
TAGGCGTTTTGCGCTGCTTCGCGATGTACGGGCCAGATATACGCGTTGACATTGATTATTGACTAGTTAT
TAATAGTAATCAATTACGGGGTCATTAGTTCATAGCCCATATATGGAGTTCCGCGTTACATAACTTACGG
TAAATGGCCCGCCTGGCTGACCGCCCAACGACCCCCGCCCATTGACGTCAATAATGACGTATGTTCCCAT
AGTAACGCCAATAGGGACTTTCCATTGACGTCAATGGGTGGAGTATTTACGGTAAACTGCCCACTTGGCA
GTACATCAAGTGTATCATATGCCAAGTACGCCCCCTATTGACGTCAATGACGGTAAATGGCCCGCCTGGC
ATTATGCCCAGTACATGACCTTATGGGACTTTCCTACTTGGCAGTACATCTACGTATTAGTCATCGCTAT
TACCATGGTGATGCGGTTTTGGCAGTACATCAATGGGCGTGGATAGCGGTTTGACTCACGGGGATTTCCA
AGTCTCCACCCCATTGACGTCAATGGGAGTTTGTTTTGGCACCAAAATCAACGGGACTTTCCAAAATGTC
GTAACAACTCCGCCCCATTGACGCAAATGGGCGGTAGGCGTGTACGGTGGGAGGTCTATATAAGCAGAGC
TGGTTTAGTGAACCGTCAGATCCGCTAGAGATCCGCGGCCGCTAATACGACTCACTATAGGGAGAGCCGC
CACCATGAAACGGACAGCCGACGGAAGCGAGTTCGAGTCACCAAAGAAGAAGCGGAAAGTCGACAAGAAG
TACAGCATCGGCCTGGACATCGGCACCAACTCTGTGGGCTGGGCCGTGATCACCGACGAGTACAAGGTGC
CCAGCAAGAAATTCAAGGTGCTGGGCAACACCGACCGGCACAGCATCAAGAAGAACCTGATCGGAGCCCT
GCTGTTCGACAGCGGCGAAACAGCCGAGGCCACCCGGCTGAAGAGAACCGCCAGAAGAAGATACACCAGA
CGGAAGAACCGGATCTGCTATCTGCAAGAGATCTTCAGCAACGAGATGGCCAAGGTGGACGACAGCTTCT
TCCACAGACTGGAAGAGTCCTTCCTGGTGGAAGAGGATAAGAAGCACGAGCGGCACCCCATCTTCGGCAA
CATCGTGGACGAGGTGGCCTACCACGAGAAGTACCCCACCATCTACCACCTGAGAAAGAAACTGGTGGAC
AGCACCGACAAGGCCGACCTGCGGCTGATCTATCTGGCCCTGGCCCACATGATCAAGTTCCGGGGCCACT
TCCTGATCGAGGGCGACCTGAACCCCGACAACAGCGACGTGGACAAGCTGTTCATCCAGCTGGTGCAGAC
CTACAACCAGCTGTTCGAGGAAAACCCCATCAACGCCAGCGGCGTGGACGCCAAGGCCATCCTGTCTGCC
AGACTGAGCAAGAGCAGAAAGCTGGAAAATCTGATCGCCCAGCTGCCCGGCGAGAAGAAGAATGGCCTGT
TCGGAAACCTGATTGCCCTGAGCCTGGGCCTGACCCCCAACTTCAAGAGCAACTTCGACCTGGCCGAGGA
TGCCAAACTGCAGCTGAGCAAGGACACCTACGACGACGACCTGGACAACCTGCTGGCCCAGATCGGCGAC
CAGTACGCCGACCTGTTTCTGGCCGCCAAGAACCTGTCCGACGCCATCCTGCTGAGCGACATCCTGAGAG
TGAACACCGAGATCACCAAGGCCCCCCTGAGCGCCTCTATGATCAAGAGATACGACGAGCACCACCAGGA
CCTGACCCTGCTGAAAGCTCTCGTGCGGCAGCAGCTGCCTGAGAAGTACAAAGAGATTTTCTTCGACCAG
AGCAAGAACGGCTACGCCGGCTACATTGACGGCGGAGCCAGCCAGGAAGAGTTCTACAAGTTCATCAAGC
CCATCCTGGAAAAGATGGACGGCACCGAGGAACTGCTCGTGAAGCTGAACAGAGAGGACCTGCTGCGGAA
GCAGCGGACCTTCGACAACGGCAGCATCCCCCACCAGATCCACCTGGGAGAGCTGCACGCCATTCTGCGG
CGGCAGGAAGATTTTTACCCATTCCTGAAGGACAACCGGGAAAAGATCGAGAAGATCCTGACCTTCCGCA
TCCCCTACTACGTGGGCCCTCTGGCCAGGGGAAACAGCAGATTCGCCTGGATGACCAGAAAGAGCGAGGA
AACCATCACCCCCTGGAACTTCGAGGAAGTGGTGGACAAGGGCGCTTCCGCCCAGAGCTTCATCG
